Addgene plasmid #109380: pD864-LacZ
Purpose: Rhamnose inducible LacZ expression. Used to test burden response in E. coli
Depositing lab: Tom Ellis. Depositing organization: Imperial College London. Publication: Burden-driven feedback control of gene expression. Ceroni F, Boo A, Furini S, Gorochowski TE, Borkowski O, Ladak YN, Awan AR, Gilbert C, Stan GB, Ellis T. Nat Methods. 2018 Mar 26. pii: nmeth.4635. doi: 10.1038/nmeth.4635. PubMed 29578536.
Backbone
  Vector backbone: pD864 (pUC origin of replication and AmpR)
  Vector type: Bacterial Expression
Growth in bacteria
  Bacterial resistance: Ampicillin, 100 μg/mL
  Growth temperature: 37°C
  Growth strain: DH5alpha
  Copy number: High Copy
Gene/Insert
  Gene/Insert name: pRHAM-LacZ
  Cloning method: Restriction Enzyme; 5′ cloning site unknown (unknown if destroyed); 3′ cloning site unknown (unknown if destroyed)
Terms and licenses: Academic/Nonprofit Terms; Industry Terms: Not Available to Industry
How to cite: pD864-LacZ was a gift from Tom Ellis (Addgene plasmid # 109380 ; http://n2t.net/addgene:109380 ; RRID:Addgene_109380)
