[The description below was written by a language model from this plasmid's Addgene catalogue record and pLannotate feature annotations shown in this document.]
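Description:
pD864-LacZ is a 5,368 bp bacterial expression plasmid built on the pD864 backbone and intended for use in E. coli. It replicates from a high-copy pUC-type (ColE1/pMB1) origin and is selected with ampicillin through a β-lactamase (AmpR) gene, which the annotation shows being driven by a cat promoter. The backbone is modular and insulated. A T3Te terminator lies upstream of the origin, a T7Te terminator follows the resistance gene, and a bidirectional tonB terminator separates the marker from the expression cassette. This arrangement should limit transcriptional read-through between the units.

The payload is a full-length E. coli K12 lacZ coding sequence, encoding β-galactosidase, placed downstream of the rhaB promoter from the rhaBAD operon and closed off by a T7 terminator. The rhaB promoter gives tight induction with L-rhamnose and is repressed by D-glucose, and it depends on the regulators RhaR and RhaS. Neither regulator is annotated on the plasmid, so they are presumably supplied by the host. No tags or additional reporters are annotated, and the cloning sites used to insert the cassette are not recorded.

According to the record, the plasmid is used to test the burden response in E. coli. Rhamnose-inducible expression of the large LacZ protein from a high-copy plasmid provides a controllable heterologous load on the host cell. The sequencing-derived and depositor-supplied sequence records have the same length and the same nine features in the same order, differing only by a 12-nucleotide offset in the numbering origin.
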