Features (pLannotate 1.2.2; 9 found; start..end, strand, type, name):
     70..99      +  terminator     T3Te terminator: phage T3 early transcription terminator
    196..784     +  rep_origin     ori: high-copy-number ColE1/pMB1/pBR322/pUC origin of replication
    916..943     -  terminator     T7Te terminator: phage T7 early transcription terminator
    967..1827    -  CDS            AmpR: β-lactamase; bla; confers resistance to ampicillin, carbenicillin, and related antibiotics
   1828..1918    -  promoter       cat promoter: promoter of the E. coli cat gene encoding chloramphenicol acetyltransferase
   1927..1957    -  terminator     tonB terminator: bidirectional E. coli tonB-P14 transcription terminator
   2022..2140    +  promoter       rhaB promoter: promoter of the E. coli rhaBAD operon, conferring tight induction with L-rhamnose and repression with D-glucose in the presence of RhaR and RhaS (Giacalone et al., 2006)
   2173..5244    +  CDS            lacZ: BGAL_ECOLI - Experimental evidence at protein level: Swiss-Prot protein existence level 1. From Escherichia coli (strain K12).
   5293..5340    +  terminator     T7 terminator: transcription terminator for bacteriophage T7 RNA polymerase
>Addgene plasmid #109380 | pD864-LacZ | depositor full sequence | sequence record 206250 | pD864-LacZ sequence 5368 bps
GAATTCAAGCTTGATATCATTCAGGACGAGCCTCAGACTCCAGCGTAACTGGACTGCAATCAACTCACTG
GCTCACCTTCACGGGTGGGCCTTTCTTCGGTAGAAGTCTTCTCATGACCAAAATCCCTTAACGTGAGTTA
CGCGCGCGTCGTTCCACTGAGCGTCAGACCCCGTAGAAAAGATCAAAGGATCTTCTTGAGATCCTTTTTT
TCTGCGCGTAATCTGCTGCTTGCAAACAAAAAAACCACCGCTACCAGCGGTGGTTTGTTTGCCGGATCAA
GAGCTACCAACTCTTTTTCCGAAGGTAACTGGCTTCAGCAGAGCGCAGATACCAAATACTGTTCTTCTAG
TGTAGCCGTAGTTAGCCCACCACTTCAAGAACTCTGTAGCACCGCCTACATACCTCGCTCTGCTAATCCT
GTTACCAGTGGCTGCTGCCAGTGGCGATAAGTCGTGTCTTACCGGGTTGGACTCAAGACGATAGTTACCG
GATAAGGCGCAGCGGTCGGGCTGAACGGGGGGTTCGTGCACACAGCCCAGCTTGGAGCGAACGACCTACA
CCGAACTGAGATACCTACAGCGTGAGCTATGAGAAAGCGCCACGCTTCCCGAAGGGAGAAAGGCGGACAG
GTATCCGGTAAGCGGCAGGGTCGGAACAGGAGAGCGCACGAGGGAGCTTCCAGGGGGAAACGCCTGGTAT
CTTTATAGTCCTGTCGGGTTTCGCCACCTCTGACTTGAGCGTCGATTTTTGTGATGCTCGTCAGGGGGGC
GGAGCCTATGGAAAAACGCCAGCAACGCGGCCTTTTTACGGTTCCTGGCCTTTTGCTGGCCTTTTGCTCA
CATGTTCTTTCCTGCGTTATCCCCTGATTCTGTGGATAACCGTATTACCGCCTTTGAGTGAGCTGATACC
GCTCGCGCAGAAAGGCCCACCCGAAGGTGAGCCAGGTGATTACATTTGGGCCCTCATTACCAATGCTTAA
TCAGTGAGGCACCTATCTCAGCGATCTGTCTATTTCGTTCATCCATAGTTGCCTGACTCCCCGTCGTGTA
GATAACTACGATACGGGAGGGCTTACCATCTGGCCCCAGCGCTGCGATGATACCGCGAGAACCACGCTCA
CCGGCTCCGGATTTATCAGCAATAAACCAGCCAGCCGGAAGGGCCGAGCGCAGAAGTGGTCCTGCAACTT
TATCCGCCTCCATCCAGTCTATTAATTGTTGCCGGGAAGCTAGAGTAAGTAGTTCGCCAGTTAATAGTTT
GCGCAACGTTGTTGCCATCGCTACAGGCATCGTGGTGTCACGCTCGTCGTTTGGTATGGCTTCATTCAGC
TCCGGTTCCCAACGATCAAGGCGAGTTACATGATCCCCCATGTTGTGCAAAAAAGCGGTTAGCTCCTTCG
GTCCTCCGATCGTTGTCAGAAGTAAGTTGGCCGCAGTGTTATCACTCATGGTTATGGCAGCACTGCATAA
TTCTCTTACTGTCATGCCATCCGTAAGATGCTTTTCTGTGACTGGTGAGTACTCAACCAAGTCATTCTGA
GAATAGTGTATGCGGCGACCGAGTTGCTCTTGCCCGGCGTCAATACGGGATAATACCGCGCCACATAGCA
GAACTTTAAAAGTGCTCATCATTGGAAAACGTTCTTCGGGGCGAAAACTCTCAAGGATCTTACCGCTGTT
GAGATCCAGTTCGATGTAACCCACTCGTGCACCCAACTGATCTTCAGCATCTTTTACTTTCACCAGCGTT
TCTGGGTGAGCAAAAACAGGAAGGCAAAATGCCGCAAAAAAGGGAATAAGGGCGACACGGAAATGTTGAA
TACTCATAGCTCCTGAAAATCTCGATAACTCAAAAAATACGCCCGGTAGTGATCTTATTTCATTATGGTG
AAAGTTGGAACCTCTTACGTGCCGATCAAGAAGACGGTCAAAAGCCTCCGGTCGGAGGCTTTTGACTTTC
TGCTATGGAGGTCAGGTATGATTTAAATGGTCAGTATTGAGCGATATCTAGAGAATTCGTCCACCACAAT
TCAGCAAATTGTGAACATCATCACGTTCATCTTTCCCTGGTTGCCAATGGCCCATTTTCCTGTCAGTAAC
GAGAAGGTCGCGAATTCAGGCGCTTTTTAGACTGGTCGTAGAGACCATGAAATTCTTTTAAGGAGGTAAA
AAATGACCATGATTACGGATTCACTGGCCGTCGTTTTACAACGTCGTGACTGGGAAAACCCTGGCGTTAC
CCAACTTAATCGCCTTGCAGCACATCCCCCTTTCGCCAGCTGGCGTAATAGCGAAGAGGCCCGCACCGAT
CGCCCTTCCCAACAGTTGCGCAGCCTGAATGGCGAATGGCGCTTTGCCTGGTTTCCGGCACCAGAAGCGG
TGCCGGAAAGCTGGCTGGAGTGCGATCTTCCTGAGGCCGATACTGTCGTCGTCCCCTCAAACTGGCAGAT
GCACGGTTACGATGCGCCCATCTACACCAACGTGACCTATCCCATTACGGTCAATCCGCCGTTTGTTCCC
ACGGAGAATCCGACGGGTTGTTACTCGCTCACATTTAATGTTGATGAAAGCTGGCTACAGGAAGGCCAGA
CGCGAATTATTTTTGATGGCGTTAACTCGGCGTTTCATCTGTGGTGCAACGGGCGCTGGGTCGGTTACGG
CCAGGACAGTCGTTTGCCGTCTGAATTTGACCTGAGCGCATTTTTACGCGCCGGAGAAAACCGCCTCGCG
GTGATGGTGCTGCGCTGGAGTGACGGCAGTTATCTGGAAGATCAGGATATGTGGCGGATGAGCGGCATTT
TCCGTGACGTCTCGTTGCTGCATAAACCGACTACACAAATCAGCGATTTCCATGTTGCCACTCGCTTTAA
TGATGATTTCAGCCGCGCTGTACTGGAGGCTGAAGTTCAGATGTGCGGCGAGTTGCGTGACTACCTACGG
GTAACAGTTTCTTTATGGCAGGGTGAAACGCAGGTCGCCAGCGGCACCGCGCCTTTCGGCGGTGAAATTA
TCGATGAGCGTGGTGGTTATGCCGATCGCGTCACACTACGTCTGAACGTCGAAAACCCGAAACTGTGGAG
CGCCGAAATCCCGAATCTCTATCGTGCGGTGGTTGAACTGCACACCGCCGACGGCACGCTGATTGAAGCA
GAAGCCTGCGATGTCGGTTTCCGCGAGGTGCGGATTGAAAATGGTCTGCTGCTGCTGAACGGCAAGCCGT
TGCTGATTCGAGGCGTTAACCGTCACGAGCATCATCCTCTGCATGGTCAGGTCATGGATGAGCAGACGAT
GGTGCAGGATATCCTGCTGATGAAGCAGAACAACTTTAACGCCGTGCGCTGTTCGCATTATCCGAACCAT
CCGCTGTGGTACACGCTGTGCGACCGCTACGGCCTGTATGTGGTGGATGAAGCCAATATTGAAACCCACG
GCATGGTGCCAATGAATCGTCTGACCGATGATCCGCGCTGGCTACCGGCGATGAGCGAACGCGTAACGCG
AATGGTGCAGCGCGATCGTAATCACCCGAGTGTGATCATCTGGTCGCTGGGGAATGAATCAGGCCACGGC
GCTAATCACGACGCGCTGTATCGCTGGATCAAATCTGTCGATCCTTCCCGCCCGGTGCAGTATGAAGGCG
GCGGAGCCGACACCACGGCCACCGATATTATTTGCCCGATGTACGCGCGCGTGGATGAAGACCAGCCCTT
CCCGGCTGTGCCGAAATGGTCCATCAAAAAATGGCTTTCGCTACCTGGAGAGACGCGCCCGCTGATCCTT
TGCGAATACGCCCACGCGATGGGTAACAGTCTTGGCGGTTTCGCTAAATACTGGCAGGCGTTTCGTCAGT
ATCCCCGTTTACAGGGCGGCTTCGTCTGGGACTGGGTGGATCAGTCGCTGATTAAATATGATGAAAACGG
CAACCCGTGGTCGGCTTACGGCGGTGATTTTGGCGATACGCCGAACGATCGCCAGTTCTGTATGAACGGT
CTGGTCTTTGCCGACCGCACGCCGCATCCAGCGCTGACGGAAGCAAAACACCAGCAGCAGTTTTTCCAGT
TCCGTTTATCCGGGCAAACCATCGAAGTGACCAGCGAATACCTGTTCCGTCATAGCGATAACGAGCTCCT
GCACTGGATGGTGGCGCTGGATGGTAAGCCGCTGGCAAGCGGTGAAGTGCCTCTGGATGTCGCTCCACAA
GGTAAACAGTTGATTGAACTGCCTGAACTACCGCAGCCGGAGAGCGCCGGGCAACTCTGGCTCACAGTAC
GCGTAGTGCAACCGAACGCGACCGCATGGTCAGAAGCCGGGCACATCAGCGCCTGGCAGCAGTGGCGTCT
GGCGGAAAACCTCAGTGTGACGCTCCCCGCCGCGTCCCACGCCATCCCGCATCTGACCACCAGCGAAATG
GATTTTTGCATCGAGCTGGGTAATAAGCGTTGGCAATTTAACCGCCAGTCAGGCTTTCTTTCACAGATGT
GGATTGGCGATAAAAAACAACTGCTGACGCCGCTGCGCGATCAGTTCACCCGTGCACCGCTGGATAACGA
CATTGGCGTAAGTGAAGCGACCCGCATTGACCCTAACGCCTGGGTCGAACGCTGGAAGGCGGCGGGCCAT
TACCAGGCCGAAGCAGCGTTGTTGCAGTGCACGGCAGATACACTTGCTGATGCGGTGCTGATTACGACCG
CTCACGCGTGGCAGCATCAGGGGAAAACCTTATTTATCAGCCGGAAAACCTACCGGATTGATGGTAGTGG
TCAAATGGCGATTACCGTTGATGTTGAAGTGGCGAGCGATACACCGCATCCGGCGCGGATTGGCCTGAAC
TGCCAGCTGGCGCAGGTAGCAGAGCGGGTAAACTGGCTCGGATTAGGGCCGCAAGAAAACTATCCCGACC
GCCTTACTGCCGCCTGTTTTGACCGCTGGGATCTGCCATTGTCAGACATGTATACCCCGTACGTCTTCCC
GAGCGAAAACGGTCTGCGCTGCGGGACGCGCGAATTGAATTATGGCCCACACCAGTGGCGCGGCGACTTC
CAGTTCAACATCAGCCGCTACAGTCAACAGCAACTGATGGAAACCAGCCATCGCCATCTGCTGCACGCGG
AAGAAGGCACATGGCTGAATATCGACGGTTTCCATATGGGGATTGGTGGCGACGACTCCTGGAGCCCGTC
AGTATCGGCGGAATTCCAGCTGAGCGCCGGTCGCTACCATTACCAGTTGGTCTGGTGTCAAAAATAAGCT
CTTCAGGTTAGAGGTCTCGCGGCCGCCACCGCTGAGCAATAACTAGCATAACCCCTTGGGGCCTCTAAAC
GGGTCTTGAGGGGTTTTTTGCTGAAAGGAGGAACTATATCCGGGTAAC
