Features (pLannotate 1.2.2; 9 found; start..end, strand, type, name):
     58..87      +  terminator     T3Te terminator: phage T3 early transcription terminator
    184..772     +  rep_origin     ori: high-copy-number ColE1/pMB1/pBR322/pUC origin of replication
    904..931     -  terminator     T7Te terminator: phage T7 early transcription terminator
    955..1815    -  CDS            AmpR: β-lactamase; bla; confers resistance to ampicillin, carbenicillin, and related antibiotics
   1816..1906    -  promoter       cat promoter: promoter of the E. coli cat gene encoding chloramphenicol acetyltransferase
   1915..1945    -  terminator     tonB terminator: bidirectional E. coli tonB-P14 transcription terminator
   2010..2128    +  promoter       rhaB promoter: promoter of the E. coli rhaBAD operon, conferring tight induction with L-rhamnose and repression with D-glucose in the presence of RhaR and RhaS (Giacalone et al., 2006)
   2161..5232    +  CDS            lacZ: BGAL_ECOLI - Experimental evidence at protein level: Swiss-Prot protein existence level 1. From Escherichia coli (strain K12).
   5281..5328    +  terminator     T7 terminator: transcription terminator for bacteriophage T7 RNA polymerase
>Addgene plasmid #109380 | pD864-LacZ | addgene full sequence | sequence record 210619 | Addgene NGS Result
GATATCATTCAGGACGAGCCTCAGACTCCAGCGTAACTGGACTGCAATCAACTCACTGGCTCACCTTCAC
GGGTGGGCCTTTCTTCGGTAGAAGTCTTCTCATGACCAAAATCCCTTAACGTGAGTTACGCGCGCGTCGT
TCCACTGAGCGTCAGACCCCGTAGAAAAGATCAAAGGATCTTCTTGAGATCCTTTTTTTCTGCGCGTAAT
CTGCTGCTTGCAAACAAAAAAACCACCGCTACCAGCGGTGGTTTGTTTGCCGGATCAAGAGCTACCAACT
CTTTTTCCGAAGGTAACTGGCTTCAGCAGAGCGCAGATACCAAATACTGTTCTTCTAGTGTAGCCGTAGT
TAGCCCACCACTTCAAGAACTCTGTAGCACCGCCTACATACCTCGCTCTGCTAATCCTGTTACCAGTGGC
TGCTGCCAGTGGCGATAAGTCGTGTCTTACCGGGTTGGACTCAAGACGATAGTTACCGGATAAGGCGCAG
CGGTCGGGCTGAACGGGGGGTTCGTGCACACAGCCCAGCTTGGAGCGAACGACCTACACCGAACTGAGAT
ACCTACAGCGTGAGCTATGAGAAAGCGCCACGCTTCCCGAAGGGAGAAAGGCGGACAGGTATCCGGTAAG
CGGCAGGGTCGGAACAGGAGAGCGCACGAGGGAGCTTCCAGGGGGAAACGCCTGGTATCTTTATAGTCCT
GTCGGGTTTCGCCACCTCTGACTTGAGCGTCGATTTTTGTGATGCTCGTCAGGGGGGCGGAGCCTATGGA
AAAACGCCAGCAACGCGGCCTTTTTACGGTTCCTGGCCTTTTGCTGGCCTTTTGCTCACATGTTCTTTCC
TGCGTTATCCCCTGATTCTGTGGATAACCGTATTACCGCCTTTGAGTGAGCTGATACCGCTCGCGCAGAA
AGGCCCACCCGAAGGTGAGCCAGGTGATTACATTTGGGCCCTCATTACCAATGCTTAATCAGTGAGGCAC
CTATCTCAGCGATCTGTCTATTTCGTTCATCCATAGTTGCCTGACTCCCCGTCGTGTAGATAACTACGAT
ACGGGAGGGCTTACCATCTGGCCCCAGCGCTGCGATGATACCGCGAGAACCACGCTCACCGGCTCCGGAT
TTATCAGCAATAAACCAGCCAGCAGGAAGGGCCGAGCGCAGAAGTGGTCCTGCAACTTTATCCGCCTCCA
TCCAGTCTATTAATTGTTGCCGGGAAGCTAGAGTAAGTAGTTCGCCAGTTAATAGTTTGCGCAACGTTGT
TGCCATCGCTACAGGCATCGTGGTGTCACGCTCGTCGTTTGGTATGGCTTCATTCAGCTCCGGTTCCCAA
CGATCAAGGCGAGTTACATGATCCCCCATGTTGTGCAAAAAAGCGGTTAGCTCCTTCGGTCCTCCGATCG
TTGTCAGAAGTAAGTTGGCCGCAGTGTTATCACTCATGGTTATGGCAGCACTGCATAATTCTCTTACTGT
CATGCCATCCGTAAGATGCTTTTCTGTGACTGGTGAGTACTCAACCAAGTCATTCTGAGAATAGTGTATG
CGGCGACCGAGTTGCTCTTGCCCGGCGTCAATACGGGATAATACCGCGCCACATAGCAGAACTTTAAAAG
TGCTCATCATTGGAAAACGTTCTTCGGGGCGAAAACTCTCAAGGATCTTACCGCTGTTGAGATCCAGTTC
GATGTAACCCACTCGTGCACCCAACTGATCTTCAGCATCTTTTACTTTCACCAGCGTTTCTGGGTGAGCA
AAAACAGGAAGGCAAAATGCCGCAAAAAAGGGAATAAGGGCGACACGGAAATGTTGAATACTCATAGCTC
CTGAAAATCTCGATAACTCAAAAAATACGCCCGGTAGTGATCTTATTTCATTATGGTGAAAGTTGGAACC
TCTTACGTGCCGATCAAGAAGACGGTCAAAAGCCTCCGGTCGGAGGCTTTTGACTTTCTGCTATGGAGGT
CAGGTATGATTTAAATGGTCAGTATTGAGCGATATCTAGAGAATTCGTCCACCACAATTCAGCAAATTGT
GAACATCATCACGTTCATCTTTCCCTGGTTGCCAATGGCCCATTTTCCTGTCAGTAACGAGAAGGTCGCG
AATTCAGGCGCTTTTTAGACTGGTCGTAGAGACCATGAAATTCTTTTAAGGAGGTAAAAAATGACCATGA
TTACGGATTCACTGGCCGTCGTTTTACAACGTCGTGACTGGGAAAACCCTGGCGTTACCCAACTTAATCG
CCTTGCAGCACATCCCCCTTTCGCCAGCTGGCGTAATAGCGAAGAGGCCCGCACCGATCGCCCTTCCCAA
CAGTTGCGCAGCCTGAATGGCGAATGGCGCTTTGCCTGGTTTCCGGCACCAGAAGCGGTGCCGGAAAGCT
GGCTGGAGTGCGATCTTCCTGAGGCCGATACTGTCGTCGTCCCCTCAAACTGGCAGATGCACGGTTACGA
TGCGCCCATCTACACCAACGTGACCTATCCCATTACGGTCAATCCGCCGTTTGTTCCCACGGAGAATCCG
ACGGGTTGTTACTCGCTCACATTTAATGTTGATGAAAGCTGGCTACAGGAAGGCCAGACGCGAATTATTT
TTGATGGCGTTAACTCGGCGTTTCATCTGTGGTGCAACGGGCGCTGGGTCGGTTACGGCCAGGACAGTCG
TTTGCCGTCTGAATTTGACCTGAGCGCATTTTTACGCGCCGGAGAAAACCGCCTCGCGGTGATGGTGCTG
CGCTGGAGTGACGGCAGTTATCTGGAAGATCAGGATATGTGGCGGATGAGCGGCATTTTCCGTGACGTCT
CGTTGCTGCATAAACCGACTACACAAATCAGCGATTTCCATGTTGCCACTCGCTTTAATGATGATTTCAG
CCGCGCTGTACTGGAGGCTGAAGTTCAGATGTGCGGCGAGTTGCGTGACTACCTACGGGTAACAGTTTCT
TTATGGCAGGGTGAAACGCAGGTCGCCAGCGGCACCGCGCCTTTCGGCGGTGAAATTATCGATGAGCGTG
GTGGTTATGCCGATCGCGTCACACTACGTCTGAACGTCGAAAACCCGAAACTGTGGAGCGCCGAAATCCC
GAATCTCTATCGTGCGGTGGTTGAACTGCACACCGCCGACGGCACGCTGATTGAAGCAGAAGCCTGCGAT
GTCGGTTTCCGCGAGGTGCGGATTGAAAATGGTCTGCTGCTGCTGAACGGCAAGCCGTTGCTGATTCGAG
GCGTTAACCGTCACGAGCATCATCCTCTGCATGGTCAGGTCATGGATGAGCAGACGATGGTGCAGGATAT
CCTGCTGATGAAGCAGAACAACTTTAACGCCGTGCGCTGTTCGCATTATCCGAACCATCCGCTGTGGTAC
ACGCTGTGCGACCGCTACGGCCTGTATGTGGTGGATGAAGCCAATATTGAAACCCACGGCATGGTGCCAA
TGAATCGTCTGACCGATGATCCGCGCTGGCTACCGGCGATGAGCGAACGCGTAACGCGAATGGTGCAGCG
CGATCGTAATCACCCGAGTGTGATCATCTGGTCGCTGGGGAATGAATCAGGCCACGGCGCTAATCACGAC
GCGCTGTATCGCTGGATCAAATCTGTCGATCCTTCCCGCCCGGTGCAGTATGAAGGCGGCGGAGCCGACA
CCACGGCCACCGATATTATTTGCCCGATGTACGCGCGCGTGGATGAAGACCAGCCCTTCCCGGCTGTGCC
GAAATGGTCCATCAAAAAATGGCTTTCGCTACCTGGAGAGACGCGCCCGCTGATCCTTTGCGAATACGCC
CACGCGATGGGTAACAGTCTTGGCGGTTTCGCTAAATACTGGCAGGCGTTTCGTCAGTATCCCCGTTTAC
AGGGCGGCTTCGTCTGGGACTGGGTGGATCAGTCGCTGATTAAATATGATGAAAACGGCAACCCGTGGTC
GGCTTACGGCGGTGATTTTGGCGATACGCCGAACGATCGCCAGTTCTGTATGAACGGTCTGGTCTTTGCC
GACCGCACGCCGCATCCAGCGCTGACGGAAGCAAAACACCAGCAGCAGTTTTTCCAGTTCCGTTTATCCG
GGCAAACCATCGAAGTGACCAGCGAATACCTGTTCCGTCATAGCGATAACGAGCTCCTGCACTGGATGGT
GGCGCTGGATGGTAAGCCGCTGGCAAGCGGTGAAGTGCCTCTGGATGTCGCTCCACAAGGTAAACAGTTG
ATTGAACTGCCTGAACTACCGCAGCCGGAGAGCGCCGGGCAACTCTGGCTCACAGTACGCGTAGTGCAAC
CGAACGCGACCGCATGGTCAGAAGCCGGGCACATCAGCGCCTGGCAGCAGTGGCGTCTGGCGGAAAACCT
CAGTGTGACGCTCCCCGCCGCGTCCCACGCCATCCCGCATCTGACCACCAGCGAAATGGATTTTTGCATC
GAGCTGGGTAATAAGCGTTGGCAATTTAACCGCCAGTCAGGCTTTCTTTCACAGATGTGGATTGGCGATA
AAAAACAACTGCTGACGCCGCTGCGCGATCAGTTCACCCGTGCACCGCTGGATAACGACATTGGCGTAAG
TGAAGCGACCCGCATTGACCCTAACGCCTGGGTCGAACGCTGGAAGGCGGCGGGCCATTACCAGGCCGAA
GCAGCGTTGTTGCAGTGCACGGCAGATACACTTGCTGATGCGGTGCTGATTACGACCGCTCACGCGTGGC
AGCATCAGGGGAAAACCTTATTTATCAGCCGGAAAACCTACCGGATTGATGGTAGTGGTCAAATGGCGAT
TACCGTTGATGTTGAAGTGGCGAGCGATACACCGCATCCGGCGCGGATTGGCCTGAACTGCCAGCTGGCG
CAGGTAGCAGAGCGGGTAAACTGGCTCGGATTAGGGCCGCAAGAAAACTATCCCGACCGCCTTACTGCCG
CCTGTTTTGACCGCTGGGATCTGCCATTGTCAGACATGTATACCCCGTACGTCTTCCCGAGCGAAAACGG
TCTGCGCTGCGGGACGCGCGAATTGAATTATGGCCCACACCAGTGGCGCGGCGACTTCCAGTTCAACATC
AGCCGCTACAGTCAACAGCAACTGATGGAAACCAGCCATCGCCATCTGCTGCACGCGGAAGAAGGCACAT
GGCTGAATATCGACGGTTTCCATATGGGGATTGGTGGCGACGACTCCTGGAGCCCGTCAGTATCGGCGGA
ATTCCAGCTGAGCGCCGGTCGCTACCATTACCAGTTGGTCTGGTGTCAAAAATAAGCTCTTCAGGTTAGA
GGTCTCGCGGCCGCCACCGCTGAGCAATAACTAGCATAACCCCTTGGGGCCTCTAAACGGGTCTTGAGGG
GTTTTTTGCTGAAAGGAGGAACTATATCCGGGTAACGAATTCAAGCTT
